>Addgene plasmid #145839 | RRL.sin.cPPT.SFFV/Ace2.IRES-puro.WPRE (MT126) | addgene full sequence | sequence record 297101 | Addgene NGS Result
AGGTGGCACTTTTCGGGGAAATGTGCGCGGAACCCCTATTTGTTTATTTTTCTAAATACATTCAAATATG
TATCCGCTCATGAGACAATAACCCTGATAAATGCTTCAATAATATTGAAAAAGGAAGAGTATGAGTATTC
AACATTTCCGTGTCGCCCTTATTCCCTTTTTTGCGGCATTTTGCCTTCCTGTTTTTGCTCACCCAGAAAC
GCTGGTGAAAGTAAAAGATGCTGAAGATCAGTTGGGTGCACGAGTGGGTTACATCGAACTGGATCTCAAC
AGCGGTAAGATCCTTGAGAGTTTTCGCCCCGAAGAACGTTTTCCAATGATGAGCACTTTTAAAGTTCTGC
TATGTGGCGCGGTATTATCCCGTATTGACGCCGGGCAAGAGCAACTCGGTCGCCGCATACACTATTCTCA
GAATGACTTGGTTGAGTACTCACCAGTCACAGAAAAGCATCTTACGGATGGCATGACAGTAAGAGAATTA
TGCAGTGCTGCCATAACCATGAGTGATAACACTGCGGCCAACTTACTTCTGACAACGATCGGAGGACCGA
AGGAGCTAACCGCTTTTTTGCACAACATGGGGGATCATGTAACTCGCCTTGATCGTTGGGAACCGGAGCT
GAATGAAGCCATACCAAACGACGAGCGTGACACCACGATGCCTGTAGCAATGGCAACAACGTTGCGCAAA
CTATTAACTGGCGAACTACTTACTCTAGCTTCCCGGCAACAATTAATAGACTGGATGGAGGCGGATAAAG
TTGCAGGACCACTTCTGCGCTCGGCCCTTCCGGCTGGCTGGTTTATTGCTGATAAATCTGGAGCCGGTGA
GCGTGGGTCTCGCGGTATCATTGCAGCACTGGGGCCAGATGGTAAGCCCTCCCGTATCGTAGTTATCTAC
ACGACGGGGAGTCAGGCAACTATGGATGAACGAAATAGACAGATCGCTGAGATAGGTGCCTCACTGATTA
AGCATTGGTAACTGTCAGACCAAGTTTACTCATATATACTTTAGATTGATTTAAAACTTCATTTTTAATT
TAAAAGGATCTAGGTGAAGATCCTTTTTGATAATCTCATGACCAAAATCCCTTAACGTGAGTTTTCGTTC
CACTGAGCGTCAGACCCCGTAGAAAAGATCAAAGGATCTTCTTGAGATCCTTTTTTTCTGCGCGTAATCT
GCTGCTTGCAAACAAAAAAACCACCGCTACCAGCGGTGGTTTGTTTGCCGGATCAAGAGCTACCAACTCT
TTTTCCGAAGGTAACTGGCTTCAGCAGAGCGCAGATACCAAATACTGTTCTTCTAGTGTAGCCGTAGTTA
GGCCACCACTTCAAGAACTCTGTAGCACCGCCTACATACCTCGCTCTGCTAATCCTGTTACCAGTGGCTG
CTGCCAGTGGCGATAAGTCGTGTCTTACCGGGTTGGACTCAAGACGATAGTTACCGGATAAGGCGCAGCG
GTCGGGCTGAACGGGGGGTTCGTGCACACAGCCCAGCTTGGAGCGAACGACCTACACCGAACTGAGATAC
CTACAGCGTGAGCTATGAGAAAGCGCCACGCTTCCCGAAGGGAGAAAGGCGGACAGGTATCCGGTAAGCG
GCAGGGTCGGAACAGGAGAGCGCACGAGGGAGCTTCCAGGGGGAAACGCCTGGTATCTTTATAGTCCTGT
CGGGTTTCGCCACCTCTGACTTGAGCGTCGATTTTTGTGATGCTCGTCAGGGGGGCGGAGCCTATGGAAA
AACGCCAGCAACGCGGCCTTTTTACGGTTCCTGGCCTTTTGCTGGCCTTTTGCTCACATGTTCTTTCCTG
CGTTATCCCCTGATTCTGTGGATAACCGTATTACCGCCTTTGAGTGAGCTGATACCGCTCGCCGCAGCCG
AACGACCGAGCGCAGCGAGTCAGTGAGCGAGGAAGCGGAAGAGCGCCCAATACGCAAACCGCCTCTCCCC
GCGCGTTGGCCGATTCATTAATGCAGCTGGCACGACAGGTTTCCCGACTGGAAAGCGGGCAGTGAGCGCA
ACGCAATTAATGTGAGTTAGCTCACTCATTAGGCACCCCAGGCTTTACACTTTATGCTTCCGGCTCGTAT
GTTGTGTGGAATTGTGAGCGGATAACAATTTCACACAGGAAACAGCTATGACCATGATTACGCCAAGCGC
GCAATTAACCCTCACTAAAGGGAACAAAAGCTGGAGCTGCAAGCTTAATGTAGTCTTATGCAATACTCTT
GTAGTCTTGCAACATGGTAACGATGAGTTAGCAACATGCCTTACAAGGAGAGAAAAAGCACCGTGCATGC
CGATTGGTGGAAGTAAGGTGGTACGATCGTGCCTTATTAGGAAGGCAACAGACGGGTCTGACATGGATTG
GACGAACCACTGAATTGCCGCATTGCAGAGATATTGTATTTAAGTGCCTAGCTCGATACATAAACGGGTC
TCTCTGGTTAGACCAGATCTGAGCCTGGGAGCTCTCTGGCTAACTAGGGAACCCACTGCTTAAGCCTCAA
TAAAGCTTGCCTTGAGTGCTTCAAGTAGTGTGTGCCCGTCTGTTGTGTGACTCTGGTAACTAGAGATCCC
TCAGACCCTTTTAGTCAGTGTGGAAAATCTCTAGCAGTGGCGCCCGAACAGGGACTTGAAAGCGAAAGGG
AAACCAGAGGAGCTCTCTCGACGCAGGACTCGGCTTGCTGAAGCGCGCACGGCAAGAGGCGAGGGGCGGC
GACTGGTGAGTACGCCAAAAATTTTGACTAGCGGAGGCTAGAAGGAGAGAGATGGGTGCGAGAGCGTCAG
TATTAAGCGGGGGAGAATTAGATCGCGATGGGAAAAAATTCGGTTAAGGCCAGGGGGAAAGAAAAAATAT
AAATTAAAACATATAGTATGGGCAAGCAGGGAGCTAGAACGATTCGCAGTTAATCCTGGCCTGTTAGAAA
CATCAGAAGGCTGTAGACAAATACTGGGACAGCTACAACCATCCCTTCAGACAGGATCAGAAGAACTTAG
ATCATTATATAATACAGTAGCAACCCTCTATTGTGTGCATCAAAGGATAGAGATAAAAGACACCAAGGAA
GCTTTAGACAAGATAGAGGAAGAGCAAAACAAAAGTAAGACCACCGCACAGCAAGGGGCCGCTGATCTTC
AGACCTGGAGGAGGAGATATGAGGGACAATTGGAGAAGTGAATTATATAAATATAAAGTAGTAAAAATTG
AACCATTAGGAGTAGCACCCACCAAGGCAAAGAGAAGAGTGGTGCAGAGAGAAAAAAGAGCAGTGGGAAT
AGGAGCTTTGTTCCTTGGGTTCTTGGGAGCAGCAGGAAGCACTATGGGCGCAGCGTCAATGACGCTGACG
GTACAGGCCAGACAATTATTGTCTGGTATAGTGCAGCAGCAGAACAATTTGCTGAGGGCTATTGAGGCGC
AACAGCATCTGTTGCAACTCACAGTCTGGGGCATCAAGCAGCTCCAGGCAAGAATCCTGGCTGTGGAAAG
ATACCTAAAGGATCAACAGCTCCTGGGGATTTGGGGTTGCTCTGGAAAACTCATTTGCACCACTGCTGTG
CCTTGGAATGCTAGTTGGAGTAATAAATCTCTGGAACAGATTTGGAATCACACGACCTGGATGGAGTGGG
ACAGAGAAATTAACAATTACACAAGCTTAATACACTCCTTAATTGAAGAATCGCAAAACCAGCAAGAAAA
GAATGAACAAGAATTATTGGAATTAGATAAATGGGCAAGTTTGTGGAATTGGTTTAACATAACAAATTGG
CTGTGGTATATAAAATTATTCATAATGATAGTAGGAGGCTTGGTAGGTTTAAGAATAGTTTTTGCTGTAC
TTTCTATAGTGAATAGAGTTAGGCAGGGATATTCACCATTATCGTTTCAGACCCACCTCCCAACCCCGAG
GGGACCCGACAGGCCCGAAGGAATAGAAGAAGAAGGTGGAGAGAGAGACAGAGACAGATCCATTCGATTA
GTGAACGGATCTCGACGGTATCGGTTAACTTTTAAAAGAAAAGGGGGGATTGGGGGGTACAGTGCAGGGG
AAAGAATAGTAGACATAATAGCAACAGACATACAAACTAAAGAATTACAAAAACAAATTACAAAAATTCA
AAATTTTATCGATAATGAAAGACCCCACCTGTAGGTTTGGCAAGCTAGCTGCAGTAACGCCATTTTGCAA
GGCATGGAAAAATACCAAACCAAGAATAGAGAAGTTCAGATCAAGGGCGGGTACATGAAAATAGCTAACG
TTGGGCCAAACAGGATATCTGCGGTGAGCAGTTTCGGCCCCGGCCCGGGGCCAAGAACAGATGGTCACCG
CAGTTTCGGCCCCGGCCCGAGGCCAAGAACAGATGGTCCCCAGATATGGCCCAACCCTCAGCAGTTTCTT
AAGACCCATCAGATGTTTCCAGGCTCCCCCAAGGACCTGAAATGACCCTGCGCCTTATTTGAATTAACCA
ATCAGCCTGCTTCTCGCTTCTGTTCGCGCGCTTCTGCTTCCCGAGCTCTATAAAAGAGCTCACAACCCCT
CACTCGGCGCGCCAGTCCTCCGACAGACTGAGTCGCCCGGGGGGCGGCCGCATGTCAAGCTCTTCCTGGC
TCCTTCTCAGCCTTGTTGCTGTAACTGCTGCTCAGTCCACCATTGAGGAACAGGCCAAGACATTTTTGGA
CAAGTTTAACCACGAAGCCGAAGACCTGTTCTATCAAAGTTCACTTGCTTCTTGGAATTATAACACCAAT
ATTACTGAAGAGAATGTCCAAAACATGAATAATGCTGGGGACAAATGGTCTGCCTTTTTAAAGGAACAGT
CCACACTTGCCCAAATGTATCCACTACAAGAAATTCAGAATCTCACAGTCAAGCTTCAGCTGCAGGCTCT
TCAGCAAAATGGGTCTTCAGTGCTCTCAGAAGACAAGAGCAAACGGTTGAACACAATTCTAAATACAATG
AGCACCATCTACAGTACTGGAAAAGTTTGTAACCCAGATAATCCACAAGAATGCTTATTACTTGAACCAG
GTTTGAATGAAATAATGGCAAACAGTTTAGACTACAATGAGAGGCTCTGGGCTTGGGAAAGCTGGAGATC
TGAGGTCGGCAAGCAGCTGAGGCCATTATATGAAGAGTATGTGGTCTTGAAAAATGAGATGGCAAGAGCA
AATCATTATGAGGACTATGGGGATTATTGGAGAGGAGACTATGAAGTAAATGGGGTAGATGGCTATGACT
ACAGCCGCGGCCAGTTGATTGAAGATGTGGAACATACCTTTGAAGAGATTAAACCATTATATGAACATCT
TCATGCCTATGTGAGGGCAAAGTTGATGAATGCCTATCCTTCCTATATCAGTCCAATTGGATGCCTCCCT
GCTCATTTGCTTGGTGATATGTGGGGTAGATTTTGGACAAATCTGTACTCTTTGACAGTTCCCTTTGGAC
AGAAACCAAACATAGATGTTACTGATGCAATGGTGGACCAGGCCTGGGATGCACAGAGAATATTCAAGGA
GGCCGAGAAGTTCTTTGTATCTGTTGGTCTTCCTAATATGACTCAAGGATTCTGGGAAAATTCCATGCTA
ACGGACCCAGGAAATGTTCAGAAAGCAGTCTGCCATCCCACAGCTTGGGACCTGGGGAAGGGCGACTTCA
GGATCCTTATGTGCACAAAGGTGACAATGGACGACTTCCTGACAGCTCATCATGAGATGGGGCATATCCA
GTATGATATGGCATATGCTGCACAACCTTTTCTGCTAAGAAATGGAGCTAATGAAGGATTCCATGAAGCT
GTTGGGGAAATCATGTCACTTTCTGCAGCCACACCTAAGCATTTAAAATCCATTGGTCTTCTGTCACCCG
ATTTTCAAGAAGACAATGAAACAGAAATAAACTTCCTGCTCAAACAAGCACTCACGATTGTTGGGACTCT
GCCATTTACTTACATGTTAGAGAAGTGGAGGTGGATGGTCTTTAAAGGGGAAATTCCCAAAGACCAGTGG
ATGAAAAAGTGGTGGGAGATGAAGCGAGAGATAGTTGGGGTGGTGGAACCTGTGCCCCATGATGAAACAT
ACTGTGACCCCGCATCTCTGTTCCATGTTTCTAATGATTACTCATTCATTCGATATTACACAAGGACCCT
TTACCAATTCCAGTTTCAAGAAGCACTTTGTCAAGCAGCTAAACATGAAGGCCCTCTGCACAAATGTGAC
ATCTCAAACTCTACAGAAGCTGGACAGAAACTGTTCAATATGCTGAGGCTTGGAAAATCAGAACCCTGGA
CCCTAGCATTGGAAAATGTTGTAGGAGCAAAGAACATGAATGTAAGGCCACTGCTCAACTACTTTGAGCC
CTTATTTACCTGGCTGAAAGACCAGAACAAGAATTCTTTTGTGGGATGGAGTACCGACTGGAGTCCATAT
GCAGACCAAAGCATCAAAGTGAGGATAAGCCTAAAATCAGCTCTTGGAGATAAAGCATATGAATGGAACG
ACAATGAAATGTACCTGTTCCGATCATCTGTTGCATATGCTATGAGGCAGTACTTTTTAAAAGTAAAAAA
TCAGATGATTCTTTTTGGGGAGGAGGATGTGCGAGTGGCTAATTTGAAACCAAGAATCTCCTTTAATTTC
TTTGTCACTGCACCTAAAAATGTGTCTGATATCATTCCTAGAACTGAAGTTGAAAAGGCCATCAGGATGT
CCCGGAGCCGTATCAATGATGCTTTCCGTCTGAATGACAACAGCCTAGAGTTTCTGGGGATACAGCCAAC
ACTTGGACCTCCTAACCAGCCCCCTGTTTCCATATGGCTGATTGTTTTTGGAGTTGTGATGGGAGTGATA
GTGGTTGGCATTGTCATCCTGATCTTCACTGGGATCAGAGATCGGAAGAAGAAAAATAAAGCAAGAAGTG
GAGAAAATCCTTATGCCTCCATCGATATTAGCAAAGGAGAAAATAATCCAGGATTCCAAAACACTGATGA
TGTTCAGACCTCCTTTTAGCTCGAGGTTAACGAATTCCGCCCCCCCCCCCTAACGTTACTGGCCGAAGCC
GCTTGGAATAAGGCCGGTGTGCGTTTGTCTATATGTTATTTTCCACCATATTGCCGTCTTTTGGCAATGT
GAGGGCCCGGAAACCTGGCCCTGTCTTCTTGACGAGCATTCCTAGGGGTCTTTCCCCTCTCGCCAAAGGA
ATGCAAGGTCTGTTGAATGTCGTGAAGGAAGCAGTTCCTCTGGAAGCTTCTTGAAGACAAACAACGTCTG
TAGCGACCCTTTGCAGGCAGCGGAACCCCCCACCTGGCGACAGGTGCCTCTGCGGCCAAAAGCCACGTGT
ATAAGATACACCTGCAAAGGCGGCACAACCCCAGTGCCACGTTGTGAGTTGGATAGTTGTGGAAAGAGTC
AAATGGCTCTCCTCAAGCGTATTCAACAAGGGGCTGAAGGATGCCCAGAAGGTACCCCATTGTATGGGAT
CTGATCTGGGGCCTCGGTGCACATGCTTTACATGTGTTTAGTCGAGGTTAAAAAAACGTCTAGGCCCCCC
GAACCACGGGGACGTGGTTTTCCTTTGAAAAACACGATGATAATATGGCCACAACCATGACCGAGTACAA
GCCCACGGTGCGCCTCGCCACCCGCGACGACGTCCCCCGGGCCGTACGCACCCTCGCCGCCGCGTTCGCC
GACTACCCCGCCACGCGCCACACCGTTGACCCGGACCGCCACATCGAGCGGGTCACCGAGCTGCAAGAAC
TCTTCCTCACGCGCGTCGGGCTCGACATCGGCAAGGTGTGGGTCGCGGACGACGGCGCCGCGGTGGCGGT
CTGGACCACGCCGGAGAGCGTCGAAGCGGGGGCGGTGTTCGCCGAGATCGGCCCGCGCATGGCCGAGTTG
AGCGGTTCCCGGCTGGCCGCGCAGCAACAGATGGAAGGCCTCCTGGCGCCGCACCGGCCCAAGGAGCCCG
CGTGGTTCCTGGCCACCGTCGGCGTCTCGCCCGACCACCAGGGCAAGGGTCTGGGCAGCGCCGTCGTGCT
CCCCGGAGTGGAGGCGGCCGAGCGCGCCGGGGTGCCCGCCTTCCTGGAGACCTCCGCGCCCCGCAACCTC
CCCTTCTACGAGCGGCTCGGCTTCACCGTCACCGCCGACGTCGAGGTGCCCGAAGGACCGCGCACCTGGT
GCATGACCCGCAAGCCCGGTGCCTGAATGTCGACAATCAACCTCTGGATTACAAAATTTGTGAAAGATTG
ACTGGTATTCTTAACTATGTTGCTCCTTTTACGCTATGTGGATACGCTGCTTTAATGCCTTTGTATCATG
CTATTGCTTCCCGTATGGCTTTCATTTTCTCCTCCTTGTATAAATCCTGGTTGCTGTCTCTTTATGAGGA
GTTGTGGCCCGTTGTCAGGCAACGTGGCGTGGTGTGCACTGTGTTTGCTGACGCAACCCCCACTGGTTGG
GGCATTGCCACCACCTGTCAGCTCCTTTCCGGGACTTTCGCTTTCCCCCTCCCTATTGCCACGGCGGAAC
TCATCGCCGCCTGCCTTGCCCGCTGCTGGACAGGGGCTCGGCTGTTGGGCACTGACAATTCCGTGGTGTT
GTCGGGGAAGCTGACGTCCTTTCCATGGCTGCTCGCCTGTGTTGCCACCTGGATTCTGCGCGGGACGTCC
TTCTGCTACGTCCCTTCGGCCCTCAATCCAGCGGACCTTCCTTCCCGCGGCCTGCTGCCGGCTCTGCGGC
CTCTTCCGCGTCTTCGCCTTCGCCCTCAGACGAGTCGGATCTCCCTTTGGGCCGCCTCCCCGCCTGGAAT
TCGAGCTCGGTACCTTTAAGACCAATGACTTACAAGGCAGCTGTAGATCTTAGCCACTTTTTAAAAGAAA
AGGGGGGACTGGAAGGGCTAATTCACTCCCAACGAAGACAAGATCTGCTTTTTGCTTGTACTGGGTCTCT
CTGGTTAGACCAGATCTGAGCCTGGGAGCTCTCTGGCTAACTAGGGAACCCACTGCTTAAGCCTCAATAA
AGCTTGCCTTGAGTGCTTCAAGTAGTGTGTGCCCGTCTGTTGTGTGACTCTGGTAACTAGAGATCCCTCA
GACCCTTTTAGTCAGTGTGGAAAATCTCTAGCAGTAGTAGTTCATGTCATCTTATTATTCAGTATTTATA
ACTTGCAAAGAAATGAATATCAGAGAGTGAGAGGAACTTGTTTATTGCAGCTTATAATGGTTACAAATAA
AGCAATAGCATCACAAATTTCACAAATAAAGCATTTTTTTCACTGCATTCTAGTTGTGGTTTGTCCAAAC
TCATCAATGTATCTTATCATGTCTGGCTCTAGCTATCCCGCCCCTAACTCCGCCCAGTYCCGCCCATTCT
CCGCCCCATGGCTGACTAATTTTTTTTATTTATGCAGAGGCCGAGGCCGCCTCGGCCTCTGAGCTATTCC
AGAAGTAGTGAGGAGGCTTTTTTGGAGGCCTAGGGACGTACCCAATTCGCCCTATAGTGAGTCGTATTAC
GCGCGCTCACTGGCCGTCGTTTTACAACGTCGTGACTGGGAAAACCCTGGCGTTACCCAACTTAATCGCC
TTGCAGCACATCCCCCTTTCGCCAGCTGGCGTAATAGCGAAGAGGCCCGCACCGATCGCCCTTCCCAACA
GTTGCGCAGCCTGAATGGCGAATGGG
[124 nt withheld, positions 9687-9810]
C
[91 nt withheld, positions 9812-9902]
A
[49 nt withheld, positions 9904-9952]
CCTTTGACGTTGGAGTCCACGTTCTTT
[37 nt withheld, positions 9980-10016]
ACCCTATCTCGGTCTATTCTTTTGATTTATAAGGGATTTTGCCGATTTCGGCCTATTGGTTAAAAAATGA
GCTGATTTAACAAAAATTTAACGCGAATTTTAACAAAATATTAACGCTTACAATTT
Features (pLannotate 1.2.2; 27 found; start..end, strand, type, name):
     26..130     +  promoter       AmpR promoter: bla
    131..991     +  CDS            AmpR: β-lactamase; bla; confers resistance to ampicillin, carbenicillin, and related antibiotics
   1162..1750    +  rep_origin     ori: high-copy-number ColE1/pMB1/pBR322/pUC origin of replication
   1933..2025    +  CDS            lacI (fragment): lac repressor; lacI; The lac repressor binds to the lac operator to inhibit transcription in E. coli. This inhibition can be relieved by adding lactose or isopropyl-β-D-thiogalactopyranoside (IPTG).
   2038..2059    +  protein_bind   CAP binding site: CAP binding activates transcription in the presence of cAMP. E. coli catabolite activator protein
   2074..2104    +  promoter       lac promoter: promoter for the E. coli lac operon
   2112..2128    +  protein_bind   lac operator: The lac repressor binds to the lac operator to inhibit transcription in E. coli. This inhibition can be relieved by adding lactose or isopropyl-β-D-thiogalactopyranoside (IPTG). lac repressor encoded by lacI
   2173..2191    +  promoter       T3 promoter: promoter for bacteriophage T3 RNA polymerase
   2219..2445    +  promoter       RSV promoter: Rous sarcoma virus enhancer/promoter
   2446..2626    +  LTR            5' LTR (truncated): truncated 5' long terminal repeat (LTR) from HIV-1
   2673..2798    +  misc_feature   HIV-1 Ψ: packaging signal of human immunodeficiency virus type 1
   2782..3120    +  CDS            HIV-1 gag (fragment): gag protein from human immunodeficiency virus 1; gag
   3291..3524    +  misc_feature   RRE: The Rev response element (RRE) of HIV-1 allows for Rev-dependent mRNA export from the nucleus to the cytoplasm.
   3901..4001    +  CDS            Rev (fragment): human immunodeficiency virus 1 (HIV-1) Rev protein; rev; enhances nuclear export of unspliced and incompletely spliced viral mRNAs
   4020..4137    +  misc_feature   cPPT/CTS: central polypurine tract and central termination sequence of HIV-1
   4184..4591    +  promoter       SFFV promoter: spleen focus-forming virus long terminal repeat (LTR) promoter
   4602..7016    +  CDS            ACE2: ACE2_HUMAN - Experimental evidence at protein level: Swiss-Prot protein existence level 1. [Isoform 2]: (Microbial infection) Non-functional as a receptor for human coronavirus SARS-CoV-2. From Homo sapiens (Human).
   7141..7603    +  misc_feature   IRES: internal ribosome entry site (IRES) of the encephalomyocarditis virus (EMCV)
   7617..8216    +  CDS            PuroR: puromycin N-acetyltransferase; pac from Streptomyces alboniger; confers resistance to puromycin
   8225..8813    +  misc_feature   WPRE: woodchuck hepatitis virus posttranscriptional regulatory element
   8830..8898    +  CDS            nef (fragment): NEF_HV1Z2 - Experimental evidence at protein level: Swiss-Prot protein existence level 1. Extracellular Nef protein targets CD4(+) T-lymphocytes for apoptosis by interacting with CXCR4 surface receptors. From Human immunodeficiency virus type 1 group M subtype D (isolate Z2/CDC-Z34) (HIV-1).
   8900..9133    +  LTR            3' LTR (ΔU3): self-inactivating 3' long terminal repeat (LTR) from HIV-1
   9205..9326    +  polyA_signal   SV40 poly(A) signal: SV40 polyadenylation signal
   9345..9480    +  rep_origin     SV40 ori: SV40 origin of replication
   9501..9519    -  promoter       T7 promoter: promoter for bacteriophage T7 RNA polymerase
   9527..9682    +  CDS            lacZα (fragment): LacZα fragment of β-galactosidase; lacZ fragment
   9687..10115   +  rep_origin     f1 ori (sequence partly withheld): f1 bacteriophage origin of replication; arrow indicates direction of (+) strand synthesis
