[The description below was written by a language model from this plasmid's Addgene catalogue record and pLannotate feature annotations shown in this document.]
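Description:
RRL.sin.cPPT.SFFV/Ace2.IRES-puro.WPRE (MT126) is a self-inactivating, HIV-1-based lentiviral transfer vector, about 10.1 kb, built to express human ACE2 ectopically in mammalian cells. In bacteria it is maintained as a high-copy plasmid through a ColE1/pUC-type origin and selected with ampicillin via the β-lactamase gene. The backbone also carries an f1 origin, an SV40 origin, T3 and T7 promoters, and remnants of lac elements inherited from the parental cloning vector.

The vector genome is transcribed from a chimeric RSV promoter fused to a truncated 5' LTR, an arrangement that makes genomic RNA production independent of Tat. Downstream lie the HIV-1 Ψ packaging signal extending into a gag fragment, the Rev response element for Rev-dependent nuclear export of the unspliced genome, and the cPPT/CTS, which improves transduction efficiency. The 3' LTR carries a ΔU3 deletion, so after reverse transcription and integration both LTRs are transcriptionally inactive, and an SV40 poly(A) signal follows it.

The internal cassette is driven by the spleen focus-forming virus (SFFV) LTR promoter. It produces a bicistronic transcript encoding the human ACE2 open reading frame (roughly 2.4 kb, cloned between NotI and XhoI sites), followed by an EMCV IRES and the puromycin N-acetyltransferase gene. Puromycin selection therefore enriches for transduced cells expressing the same mRNA as ACE2. A WPRE downstream of the marker enhances transcript stability and expression.

No viral structural or enzymatic genes are intact, so packaging functions and an envelope must be supplied in trans. The vector is suited to generating stable ACE2-expressing cell lines, and the associated publication concerns SARS-CoV-2 replication and interferon responses in lung epithelial cells.
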