Addgene plasmid #145839: RRL.sin.cPPT.SFFV/Ace2.IRES-puro.WPRE (MT126)
Purpose: Lentiviral vector genome to ectopically express human Ace2
Depositing lab: Caroline Goujon. Depositing organization: CNRS UMR 9004, Institut de Recherche en Infectiologie de Montpellier (IRIM). Publication: SARS-CoV-2 triggers an MDA-5-dependent interferon response which is unable to control replication in lung epithelial cells. Rebendenne A, Valadao ALC, Tauziet M, Maarifi G, Bonaventure B, McKellar J, Planes R, Nisole S, Arnaud-Arnould M, Moncorge O, Goujon C. J Virol. 2021 Jan 29. pii: JVI.02415-20. doi: 10.1128/JVI.02415-20. PubMed 33514628.
Backbone
  Vector backbone: RRL.sin.cPPT.SFFV/IRES-puro.WPRE.
  Backbone manufacturer: Doyle et al, Nature Microbiology 2018
  Vector type: Mammalian Expression, Lentiviral
  Selectable markers: Puromycin
Growth in bacteria
  Bacterial resistance: Ampicillin, 100 μg/mL
  Growth temperature: 37°C
  Growth strain: NEB Stable
  Copy number: High Copy
Gene/Insert
  Gene/Insert name: human Ace2
  Species: H. sapiens (human)
  Insert size (bp): 2418
  Entrez Gene: ACE2 (a.k.a. ACEH)
  Promoter: SFFV
  Cloning method: Restriction Enzyme; 5′ cloning site NotI (unknown if destroyed); 3′ cloning site XhoI (unknown if destroyed)
Resource information
  A portion of this plasmid was derived from a plasmid made by: lentiviral puroR in PMID:30478388 RRL.sin.cPPT.SFFV/IRES-puro.WPRE
Terms and licenses: Academic/Nonprofit Terms; Industry Terms: Not Available to Industry
How to cite: RRL.sin.cPPT.SFFV/Ace2.IRES-puro.WPRE (MT126) was a gift from Caroline Goujon (Addgene plasmid # 145839 ; http://n2t.net/addgene:145839 ; RRID:Addgene_145839)
