>Addgene plasmid #145839 | RRL.sin.cPPT.SFFV/Ace2.IRES-puro.WPRE (MT126) | depositor partial sequence | sequence record 288279 | Insert sequence
ATGTCAAGCTCTTCCTGGCTCCTTCTCAGCCTTGTTGCTGTAACTGCTGCTCAGTCCACCATTGAGGAAC
AGGCCAAGACATTTTTGGACAAGTTTAACCACGAAGCCGAAGACCTGTTCTATCAAAGTTCACTTGCTTC
TTGGAATTATAACACCAATATTACTGAAGAGAATGTCCAAAACATGAATAATGCTGGGGACAAATGGTCT
GCCTTTTTAAAGGAACAGTCCACACTTGCCCAAATGTATCCACTACAAGAAATTCAGAATCTCACAGTCA
AGCTTCAGCTGCAGGCTCTTCAGCAAAATGGGTCTTCAGTGCTCTCAGAAGACAAGAGCAAACGGTTGAA
CACAATTCTAAATACAATGAGCACCATCTACAGTACTGGAAAAGTTTGTAACCCAGATAATCCACAAGAA
TGCTTATTACTTGAACCAGGTTTGAATGAAATAATGGCAAACAGTTTAGACTACAATGAGAGGCTCTGGG
CTTGGGAAAGCTGGAGATCTGAGGTCGGCAAGCAGCTGAGGCCATTATATGAAGAGTATGTGGTCTTGAA
AAATGAGATGGCAAGAGCAAATCATTATGAGGACTATGGGGATTATTGGAGAGGAGACTATGAAGTAAAT
GGGGTAGATGGCTATGACTACAGCCGCGGCCAGTTGATTGAAGATGTGGAACATACCTTTGAAGAGATTA
AACCATTATATGAACATCTTCATGCCTATGTGAGGGCAAAGTTGATGAATGCCTATCCTTCCTATATCAG
TCCAATTGGATGCCTCCCTGCTCATTTGCTTGGTGATATGTGGGGTAGATTTTGGACAAATCTGTACTCT
TTGACAGTTCCCTTTGGACAGAAACCAAACATAGATGTTACTGATGCAATGGTGGACCAGGCCTGGGATG
CACAGAGAATATTCAAGGAGGCCGAGAAGTTCTTTGTATCTGTTGGTCTTCCTAATATGACTCAAGGATT
CTGGGAAAATTCCATGCTAACGGACCCAGGAAATGTTCAGAAAGCAGTCTGCCATCCCACAGCTTGGGAC
CTGGGGAAGGGCGACTTCAGGATCCTTATGTGCACAAAGGTGACAATGGACGACTTCCTGACAGCTCATC
ATGAGATGGGGCATATCCAGTATGATATGGCATATGCTGCACAACCTTTTCTGCTAAGAAATGGAGCTAA
TGAAGGATTCCATGAAGCTGTTGGGGAAATCATGTCACTTTCTGCAGCCACACCTAAGCATTTAAAATCC
ATTGGTCTTCTGTCACCCGATTTTCAAGAAGACAATGAAACAGAAATAAACTTCCTGCTCAAACAAGCAC
TCACGATTGTTGGGACTCTGCCATTTACTTACATGTTAGAGAAGTGGAGGTGGATGGTCTTTAAAGGGGA
AATTCCCAAAGACCAGTGGATGAAAAAGTGGTGGGAGATGAAGCGAGAGATAGTTGGGGTGGTGGAACCT
GTGCCCCATGATGAAACATACTGTGACCCCGCATCTCTGTTCCATGTTTCTAATGATTACTCATTCATTC
GATATTACACAAGGACCCTTTACCAATTCCAGTTTCAAGAAGCACTTTGTCAAGCAGCTAAACATGAAGG
CCCTCTGCACAAATGTGACATCTCAAACTCTACAGAAGCTGGACAGAAACTGTTCAATATGCTGAGGCTT
GGAAAATCAGAACCCTGGACCCTAGCATTGGAAAATGTTGTAGGAGCAAAGAACATGAATGTAAGGCCAC
TGCTCAACTACTTTGAGCCCTTATTTACCTGGCTGAAAGACCAGAACAAGAATTCTTTTGTGGGATGGAG
TACCGACTGGAGTCCATATGCAGACCAAAGCATCAAAGTGAGGATAAGCCTAAAATCAGCTCTTGGAGAT
AAAGCATATGAATGGAACGACAATGAAATGTACCTGTTCCGATCATCTGTTGCATATGCTATGAGGCAGT
ACTTTTTAAAAGTAAAAAATCAGATGATTCTTTTTGGGGAGGAGGATGTGCGAGTGGCTAATTTGAAACC
AAGAATCTCCTTTAATTTCTTTGTCACTGCACCTAAAAATGTGTCTGATATCATTCCTAGAACTGAAGTT
GAAAAGGCCATCAGGATGTCCCGGAGCCGTATCAATGATGCTTTCCGTCTGAATGACAACAGCCTAGAGT
TTCTGGGGATACAGCCAACACTTGGACCTCCTAACCAGCCCCCTGTTTCCATATGGCTGATTGTTTTTGG
AGTTGTGATGGGAGTGATAGTGGTTGGCATTGTCATCCTGATCTTCACTGGGATCAGAGATCGGAAGAAG
AAAAATAAAGCAAGAAGTGGAGAAAATCCTTATGCCTCCATCGATATTAGCAAAGGAGAAAATAATCCAG
GATTCCAAAACACTGATGATGTTCAGACCTCCTTTTAG
